>Addgene plasmid #145863 | pAc5.1C-Fluc-CG7785_A | addgene full sequence | sequence record 333031 | Addgene NGS Result
ATAGGCGTATCACGAGGCCCTTTCGTCTTCAAGAATTAATTCTATATTCTAAAAACACAAATGATACTTC
TAAAAAAAAATCATGAATGGCATCAACTCTGAATCAAATCTTTGCAGATGCACCTACTTCTCATTTCCAC
TGTCACATCATTTTTCCAGATCTCGCTGCCTGTTATGTGGCCCACAAACCAAGACACGTTTTATGGCCAT
TAAAGCTGGCTGATCGTCGCCAAACACCAAATACATAATGAATATGTACACATTCGAGAAAGAAGCGATC
AAAGAAGCGTCTTCGGGCGGAGTAGGAGAATGCGGAGGAGAAGGAGAACGAGCTGATCTAGTATCTCTCC
ACAATCCAATGCCAACTGACCAACTGGCCATATTCGGAGCAATTTGAAGCCAATTTCCATCGCCTGGCGA
TCGCTCCATTCTTGGCTATATGTTTTTCACCGTTACCCGGGGCCATTTTCAAAGACTCGTCGGCAAGATA
AGATTGTGTCACTCGCTGTCTCTCTTCATTTGTCGAAGAATGCTGAGGAATTTCGCGATGACGTCGGCGA
GTATTTTGAAGAATGAGAATAATTTGTATTTATACGAAAATCAGTTAGTGGAATTTTCTACAAAAACATG
TTATCTATAGATAATTTTGTTGCAAAATATGTTGACTATGACAAAGATTGTATGTATATACCTTTAATGT
ATTCTCATTTTCTTATGTATTTATAATGGCAATGATGATACTGATGATATTTTAAGATGATGCCAGACCA
AAAGGCTTGAATTTCTGCGTCTTTTGCCGAACGCAGTGCATGTGCAATTGTTGTTTTTTGGAATATTCAA
TTTTCGGACTGTCCGCTTTGATTTCAGTTTCTTGGCTTATTCAAAAAGCAAAGTAAAGCCAAAAAAGCGA
GATGGCAATACCAAATGCGGCAAAACGGTAGTGGAAGGAAAGGGGTGCGGGGCAGCGGAAGGAAGGGTGG
GGCGGGGCGTGGCGGGGTCTGTGGCTGGGCGCGACGTCACCGACGTTGGAGCCACTCCTTTGACCATGTG
TGCGTGTGTGTATTATTCGTGTCTCGCCACTCGCCGGTTGTTTTTTTCTTTTTATGCTGCGCTCTCTCTA
GCGCCATCTCGCTTACGCATGCTCAACGCACCGCATGTTGCCGTTTCCTTTTATGCGTCATTTTGGCTCG
AAATAGGCAATTATTTAAACAAAGATTAGTCAACGAAAACGCTAAAATAAATAAGTCTACAATATGGTTA
CTTATTGCCATGTGTGTGCAGCCAACGATAGCAACAAAAGCAACAACACAGGTGGCTTTCCCTCTTTCAC
TTTTTGTTTGCAAGCCGCGTGCGAGCAAGACGGCACGACCGGCAAACGCAATTACGCTGACAAAGAGCAG
ACGAAGTTTTGGCGAAAAACATCAAGGCGCCTGATACGAATGCATTTGCAATAACAATTGCGATATTTAA
TATTGTTTATGAAGCTGTTTGACTTCAAAACACACAAAAAAAAAAATAAAACAAATTATTTGAAAGAGAA
TTAGGAATCGGACGCTTATCGTTAGGGTAACAACAAGAAATGCTTACTGAGTCACAGCCTCTGGAAAACT
GCCGCAAGCCAGAGAGAGAGAGAAAAAGAGGGAGAGCAGCTTAGACCGCATGTGCTTGTGTGTGAGGCGT
CTCTCTCTTCGTCTCTGTTGCGCAAACGCATAGACTGCACTGAAAAAATCGATTACCTATTTTTTATGAA
TGAATATTTGCACTATTACTATTCAAAACTATTAAGATAGCAATCACATTCAATAGCCAAATACTATACC
ACCTGAGCGATGCAACGAAATGATCAATTTGAGCAAAAATGCTGCATATTTAGGACGGCATCATTATAGA
AATGCTTCTTGCTGTGTACTTTTCTCTCGTCTGGCAGCTGTTTCGCCGTTATTGTTAAAACCGGCTTAAG
TTAGGTGTGTTTTCTACGACTAGTGAATGCCCTACTAGAAGATGTGTGTTGCACAAAATGTCCCTGGAAT
AACCAATTTGAAGTGCAGATAGCAGTAAACGTAAGCTAATATGAATATTATTTAACTGTAATGTTTTAAT
ATCGCTGGACATTACTAATAAACCCACTATAAACACATGTACATATGTATGTTTTGGCATACAATGAGTA
GTTGGGGAAAAAATGTGTAAAAGCACCGTGACCATCACAGCATAAAGATAACCAGCTGAAGTATCGAATA
TGAGTAACCCCCAAATTGAATCACATGCCGCAACTGATAGGACCCATGGAAGTACACTCTTCATGGCGAT
ATACAAGACACACACAAGCACGAACACCCAGTTGCGGAGGAAATTCTCCGTAAATGAAAACCCAATCGGC
GAACAATTCATACCCATATATGGTAAAAGTTTTGAACGCGACTTGAGAGCGGAGAGCATTGCGGCTGATA
AGGTTTTAGCGCTAAGCGGGCTTTATAAAACGGGCTGCGGGACCAGTTTTCATATCACTACCGTTTGAGT
TCTTGTGCTGTGTGGATACTCCTCCCGACACAAAGCCGCTCCATCAGCCAGCAGTCGTCTAATCCAGAGA
CCCCGGATCGGGGTACCAACATGGCCGAAGACGCCAAAAACATAAAGAAAGGCCCGGCACCATTCTATCC
ACTAGAGGATGGAACCGCTGGAGAGCAACTGCATAAGGCTATGAAGAGATACGCCCTGGTTCCTGGAACA
ATTGCTTTTACAGATGCACATATCGAGGTGAACATCACGTACGCGGAATACTTCGAAATGTCCGTTCGGT
TGGCAGAAGCTATGAAACGATATGGGCTGAATACAAATCACAGAATCGTCGTATGCAGTGAAAACTCTCT
TCAATTCTTTATGCCGGTGTTGGGCGCGTTATTTATCGGAGTTGCAGTTGCGCCCGCGAACGACATTTAT
AATGAACGTGAATTGCTCAACAGTATGAACATTTCGCAGCCTACCGTAGTGTTTGTTTCCAAAAAGGGGT
TGCAAAAAATTTTGAACGTGCAAAAAAAATTACCAATAATCCAGAAAATTATTATCATGGATTCTAAAAC
GGATTACCAGGGATTTCAGTCGATGTACACGTTCGTCACATCTCATCTACCTCCCGGTTTTAATGAATAC
GATTTTGTACCAGAGTCCTTTGATCGTGACAAAACAATTGCACTGATAATGAACTCCTCTGGATCTACTG
GGTTACCTAAGGGTGTGGCCCTTCCGCATAGAACTGCCTGCGTCAGATTCTCGCATGCCAGAGATCCTAT
TTTTGGCAATCAAATCATTCCGGATACTGCGATTTTAAGTGTTGTTCCATTCCATCACGGTTTTGGAATG
TTTACTACACTCGGATATTTGATATGTGGATTTCGAGTCGTCTTAATGTATAGATTTGAAGAAGAGCTGT
TTTTACGATCCCTTCAGGATTACAAAATTCAAAGTGCGTTGCTAGTACCAACCCTATTTTCATTCTTCGC
CAAAAGCACTCTGATTGACAAATACGATTTATCTAATTTACACGAAATTGCTTCTGGGGGCGCACCTCTT
TCGAAAGAAGTCGGGGAAGCGGTTGCAAAACGCTTCCATCTTCCAGGGATACGACAAGGATATGGGCTCA
CTGAGACTACATCAGCTATTCTGATTACACCCGAGGGGGATGATAAACCGGGCGCGGTCGGTAAAGTTGT
TCCATTTTTTGAAGCGAAGGTTGTGGATCTGGATACCGGGAAAACGCTGGGCGTTAATCAGAGAGGCGAA
TTATGTGTCAGAGGACCTATGATTATGTCCGGTTATGTAAACAATCCGGAAGCGACCAACGCCTTGATTG
ACAAGGATGGATGGCTACATTCTGGAGACATAGCTTACTGGGACGAAGACGAACACTTCTTCATAGTTGA
CCGCTTGAAGTCTTTAATTAAATACAAAGGGTATCAGGTGGCCCCCGCTGAATTGGAATCGATATTGTTA
CAACACCCCAACATCTTCGACGCGGGCGTGGCAGGTCTTCCCGACGATGACGCCGGTGAACTTCCCGCCG
CCGTTGTTGTTTTGGAGCACGGAAAGACGATGACGGAAAAAGAGATCGTGGATTACGTCGCCAGTCAAGT
AACAACCGCGAAAAAGTTGCGCGGAGGAGTTGTGTTTGTGGACGAAGTACCGAAAGGTCTTACCGGAAAA
CTCGACGCAAGAAAAATCAGAGAGATCCTCATAAAGGCCAAGAAGGGCGGAAAGTCCAAATTGTAAGAAT
TCTATCTCACAACCAAAACAGCTATTAAATTATTTCAATTTACTTTGTACACATATCTTAATCGATTTTG
TTGATTTTCACCACATATTTACTTATAGTCGTAAAATGCACTGTTCTGTTCTCATTTAGACATCAGGTGT
ATAAACTTTGTAAACTCTCTAGTCCTTGCACTATCCAAACCGAAAGTATCTGTATAATTTTATTAATGTT
TTGTAAATTATTTACGTAGCTTGACGTAGCATTTGTATTATACACAGAGGTACGCGTATCTGCATACAGA
TACAGATGAATTTTTTTGTAGGACTAGGTGGCCACAATTCAATTCTGGCTTCATCGTACACATTCCAATT
TACAACGGCAACGTACTCGAGCACGGAATTACCTAACTAAATATAAGAATATATCCGTATATCTAATAAA
TTGTATCTACACGTATCCAACGCCTCGAAAACTGATTAATCCGCGCGCGGACAATAAATCAATGTTATGT
ACTTAAGTCGACCGATGCCCTTGAGAGCCTTCAACCCAGTCAGCTCCTTCCGGTGGGCGCGGGGCATGAC
TATCGTCGCCGCACTTATGACTGTCTTCTTTATCATGCAACTCGTAGGACAGGTGCCGGCAGCGCTCTGG
GTCATTTTCGGCGAGGACCGCTTTCGCTGGAGCGCGACGATGATCGGCCTGTCGCTTGCGGTATTCGGAA
TCTTGCACGCCCTCGCTCAAGCCTTCGTCACTGGTCCCGCCACCAAACGTTTCGGCGAGAAGCAGGCCAT
TATCGCCGGCATGGCGGCCGACGCGCTGGGCTACGTCTTGCTGGCGTTCGCGACGCGAGGCTGGATGGCC
TTCCCCATTATGATTCTTCTCGCTTCCGGCGGCATCGGGATGCCCGCGTTGCAGGCCATGCTGTCCAGGC
AGGTAGATGACGACCATCAGGGACAGCTTCAAGGCCAGCAAAAGGCCAGGAACCGTAAAAAGGCCGCGTT
GCTGGCGTTTTTCCATAGGCTCCGCCCCCCTGACGAGCATCACAAAAATCGACGCTCAAGTCAGAGGTGG
CGAAACCCGACAGGACTATAAAGATACCAGGCGTTTCCCCCTGGAAGCTCCCTCGTGCGCTCTCCTGTTC
CGACCCTGCCGCTTACCGGATACCTGTCCGCCTTTCTCCCTTCGGGAAGCGTGGCGCTTTCTCATAGCTC
ACGCTGTAGGTATCTCAGTTCGGTGTAGGTCGTTCGCTCCAAGCTGGGCTGTGTGCACGAACCCCCCGTT
CAGCCCGACCGCTGCGCCTTATCCGGTAACTATCGTCTTGAGTCCAACCCGGTAAGACACGACTTATCGC
CACTGGCAGCAGCCACTGGTAACAGGATTAGCAGAGCGAGGTATGTAGGCGGTGCTACAGAGTTCTTGAA
GTGGTGGCCTAACTACGGCTACACTAGAAGGACAGTATTTGGTATCTGCGCTCTGCTGAAGCCAGTTACC
TTCGGAAAAAGAGTTGGTAGCTCTTGATCCGGCAAACAAACCACCGCTGGTAGCGGTGGTTTTTTTGTTT
GCAAGCAGCAGATTACGCGCAGAAAAAAAGGATCTCAAGAAGATCCTTTGATCTTTTCTACGGGGTCTGA
CGCTCAGTGGAACGAAAACTCACGTTAAGGGATTTTGGTCATGAGATTATCAAAAAGGATCTTCACCTAG
ATCCTTTTAAATTAAAAATGAAGTTTTAAATCAATCTAAAGTATATATGAGTAAACTTGGTCTGACAGTT
ACCAATGCTTAATCAGTGAGGCACCTATCTCAGCGATCTGTCTATTTCGTTCATCCATAGTTGCCTGACT
CCCCGTCGTGTAGATAACTACGATACGGGAGGGCTTACCATCTGGCCCCAGTGCTGCAATGATACCGCGA
GACCCACGCTCACCGGCTCCAGATTTATCAGCAATAAACCAGCCAGCCGGAAGGGCCGAGCGCAGAAGTG
GTCCTGCAACTTTATCCGCCTCCATCCAGTCTATTAATTGTTGCCGGGAAGCTAGAGTAAGTAGTTCGCC
AGTTAATAGTTTGCGCAACGTTGTTGCCATTGCTGCAGGCATCGTGGTGTCACGCTCGTCGTTTGGTATG
GCTTCATTCAGCTCCGGTTCCCAACGATCAAGGCGAGTTACATGATCCCCCATGTTGTGCAAAAAAGCGG
TTAGCTCCTTCGGTCCTCCGATCGTTGTCAGAAGTAAGTTGGCCGCAGTGTTATCACTCATGGTTATGGC
AGCACTGCATAATTCTCTTACTGTCATGCCATCCGTAAGATGCTTTTCTGTGACTGGTGAGTACTCAACC
AAGTCATTCTGAGAATAGTGTATGCGGCGACCGAGTTGCTCTTGCCCGGCGTCAACACGGGATAATACCG
CGCCACATAGCAGAACTTTAAAAGTGCTCATCATTGGAAAACGTTCTTCGGGGCGAAAACTCTCAAGGAT
CTTACCGCTGTTGAGATCCAGTTCGATGTAACCCACTCGTGCACCCAACTGATCTTCAGCATCTTTTACT
TTCACCAGCGTTTCTGGGTGAGCAAAAACAGGAAGGCAAAATGCCGCAAAAAAGGGAATAAGGGCGACAC
GGAAATGTTGAATACTCATACTCTTCCTTTTTCAATATTATTGAAGCATTTATCAGGGTTATTGTCTCAT
GAGCGGATACATATTTGAATGTATTTAGAAAAATAAACAAATAGGGGTTCCGCGCACATTTCCCCGAAAA
GTGCCACCTGACGTCTAAGAAACCATTATTATCATGACATTAACCTATAAAA
Features (pLannotate 1.2.2; 6 found; start..end, strand, type, name):
     82..2591    +  promoter       Ac5 promoter: Drosophila melanogaster actin 5C promoter
   2617..4266    +  CDS            luciferase: firefly luciferase; luc
   4767..5214    +  CDS            TcR (fragment): tetracycline efflux protein; tet; confers resistance to tetracycline
   5260..5848    -  rep_origin     ori: high-copy-number ColE1/pMB1/pBR322/pUC origin of replication
   6019..6879    -  CDS            AmpR: β-lactamase; bla; confers resistance to ampicillin, carbenicillin, and related antibiotics
   6880..6984    -  promoter       AmpR promoter: bla
