[The description below was written by a language model from this plasmid's Addgene catalogue record and pLannotate feature annotations shown in this document.]
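Description:
pAc5.1C-Fluc-CG7785_A is an insect-cell expression plasmid of about 7.05 kb that carries a firefly luciferase reporter linked to the 3′ untranslated region of the Drosophila melanogaster gene CG7785. The catalogue lists the backbone as unknown, although the name and the annotated parts point to a pAc5.1-type vector. The strong constitutive Drosophila actin 5C (Ac5) promoter sits directly upstream of the firefly luciferase coding sequence. The region immediately downstream of luciferase is not annotated in the feature table, and this is presumably where the CG7785 3′UTR lies. In this arrangement the reporter transcript ends in the fly 3′UTR, so regulatory elements in that UTR that affect mRNA stability or translation are read out as changes in luciferase activity.

For propagation in E. coli the plasmid has a ColE1/pUC-type origin and a β-lactamase gene with its own promoter for ampicillin selection. The annotation describes the origin as high-copy, whereas the catalogue entry lists the plasmid as low copy. A partial tetracycline efflux gene fragment is also detected, which appears to be a non-functional backbone remnant. No polyadenylation signal or insect-cell selection marker is annotated.

Repository sequencing found differences from the depositor's reference in the 3′UTR: a deletion reported as 317 bp (the coordinates quoted for it span a shorter interval) and five single-base mismatches. The depositor notes that the plasmid was used in expression and functional assays without any problems with its function. The stated purpose is insect expression of the CG7785 3′UTR, which fits 3′UTR reporter assays in transfected Drosophila cells, though the record does not give the specific regulatory question.
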