Addgene plasmid #145863: pAc5.1C-Fluc-CG7785_A
Purpose: Insect Expression of CG7785-3UTR
Depositing lab: Elisa Izaurralde. Depositing organization: Max Planck Institute for Developmental Biology.
Backbone
  Vector backbone: Unknown
  Vector type: Insect Expression
Growth in bacteria
  Bacterial resistance: Ampicillin, 100 μg/mL
  Growth temperature: 37°C
  Growth strain: DH5alpha
  Copy number: Low Copy
Gene/Insert
  Gene/Insert name: CG7785-3UTR
  Species: D. melanogaster (fly)
  Mutation: 317bp deletion in 3'UTR region (4172-4273bp) and mismatches T4460C, A4530G, A4598G, T4676C, T4714C.
  Entrez Gene: CG7785 (a.k.a. Dmel\CG7785)
  Cloning method: Unknown
Terms and licenses: Academic/Nonprofit Terms; Industry Terms: Not Available to Industry
Depositor comments: Please note that Addgene finds a 317bp deletion the 3'UTR region (4172-4273bp) and mismatches T4460C, A4530G, A4598G, T4676C, T4714C. This plasmid was used in expression and functional assays and no issues were found concerning the function of the plasmid. Plasmids from this collection were made available to the research community and donated after the lab closed. Please note that the sequence provided by the depositing laboratory may be theoretical/predicted or based on Sanger sequencing results. There may be discrepancies between sequencing results obtained by Addgene and the depositor sequence. If an Addgene verified sequence is not available, please contact before placing your order to request that our lab fully sequence the plasmid.
How to cite: pAc5.1C-Fluc-CG7785_A was a gift from Elisa Izaurralde (Addgene plasmid # 145863 ; http://n2t.net/addgene:145863 ; RRID:Addgene_145863)
